>Addgene plasmid #71112 | pDEST-mCherry-LacR-PALB2 | depositor full sequence | sequence record 163023 | pDEST-mCherry-LacR-PALB2 sequence 10630 bps
GACGGATCGGGAGATCTCCCGATCCCCTATGGTGCACTCTCAGTACAATCTGCTCTGATGCCGCATAGTT
AAGCCAGTATCTGCTCCCTGCTTGTGTGTTGGAGGTCGCTGAGTAGTGCGCGAGCAAAATTTAAGCTACA
ACAAGGCAAGGCTTGACCGACAATTGCATGAAGAATCTGCTTAGGGTTAGGCGTTTTGCGCTGCTTCGCG
ATGTACGGGCCAGATATACGCGTTGACATTGATTATTGACTAGTTATTAATAGTAATCAATTACGGGGTC
ATTAGTTCATAGCCCATATATGGAGTTCCGCGTTACATAACTTACGGTAAATGGCCCGCCTGGCTGACCG
CCCAACGACCCCCGCCCATTGACGTCAATAATGACGTATGTTCCCATAGTAACGCCAATAGGGACTTTCC
ATTGACGTCAATGGGTGGAGTATTTACGGTAAACTGCCCACTTGGCAGTACATCAAGTGTATCATATGCC
AAGTACGCCCCCTATTGACGTCAATGACGGTAAATGGCCCGCCTGGCATTATGCCCAGTACATGACCTTA
TGGGACTTTCCTACTTGGCAGTACATCTACGTATTAGTCATCGCTATTACCATGGTGATGCGGTTTTGGC
AGTACATCAATGGGCGTGGATAGCGGTTTGACTCACGGGGATTTCCAAGTCTCCACCCCATTGACGTCAA
TGGGAGTTTGTTTTGGCACCAAAATCAACGGGACTTTCCAAAATGTCGTAACAACTCCGCCCCATTGACG
CAAATGGGCGGTAGGCGTGTACGGTGGGAGGTCTATATAAGCAGAGCTCTCCCTATCAGTGATAGAGATC
TCCCTATCAGTGATAGAGATCGTCGACGAGCTCGTTTAGTGAACCGTCAGATCGCCTGGAGACGCCATCC
ACGCTGTTTTGACCTCCATAGAAGACACCGGGACCGATCCAGCCTCCGGACTCTAGCGTTTAAACTTAAG
CTTATGGTGAGCAAGGGCGAGGAGGATAACATGGCCATCATCAAGGAGTTCATGCGCTTCAAGGTGCACA
TGGAGGGCTCCGTGAACGGCCACGAGTTCGAGATCGAGGGCGAGGGCGAGGGCCGCCCCTACGAGGGCAC
CCAGACCGCCAAGCTGAAGGTGACCAAGGGTGGCCCCCTGCCCTTCGCCTGGGACATCCTGTCCCCTCAG
TTCATGTACGGCTCCAAGGCCTACGTGAAGCACCCCGCCGACATCCCCGACTACTTGAAGCTGTCCTTCC
CCGAGGGCTTCAAGTGGGAGCGCGTGATGAACTTCGAGGACGGCGGCGTGGTGACCGTGACCCAGGACTC
CTCCCTGCAGGACGGCGAGTTCATCTACAAGGTGAAGCTGCGCGGCACCAACTTCCCCTCCGACGGCCCC
GTAATGCAGAAGAAGACCATGGGCTGGGAGGCCTCCTCCGAGCGGATGTACCCCGAGGACGGCGCCCTGA
AGGGCGAGATCAAGCAGAGGCTGAAGCTGAAGGACGGCGGCCACTACGACGCTGAGGTCAAGACCACCTA
CAAGGCCAAGAAGCCCGTGCAGCTGCCCGGCGCCTACAACGTCAACATCAAGTTGGACATCACCTCCCAC
AACGAGGACTACACCATCGTGGAACAGTACGAACGCGCCGAGGGCCGCCACTCCACCGGCGGCATGGACG
AGCTGTACAAGTCCGGACTCAGATCTCGAGGGATGGTGAAACCAGTAACGTTATACGATGTCGCAGAGTA
TGCCGGTGTCTCTTATCAGACCGTTTCCCGCGTGGTGAACCAGGCCAGCCACGTTTCTGCGAAAACGCGG
GAAAAAGTGGAAGCGGCGATGGCGGAGCTGAATTACATTCCCAACCGCGTGGCACAACAACTGGCGGGCA
AACAGTCGTTGCTGATTGGCGTTGCCACCTCCAGTCTGGCCCTGCACGCGCCGTCGCAAATTGTCGCGGC
GATTAAATCTCGCGCCGATCAACTGGGTGCCAGCGTGGTGGTGTCGATGGTAGAACGAAGCGGCGTCGAA
GCCTGTAAAGCGGCGGTGCACAATCTTCTCGCGCAACGCGTCAGTGGGCTGATCATTAACTATCCGCTGG
ATGACCAGGATGCCATTGCTGTGGAAGCTGCCTGCACTAATGTTCCGGCGTTATTTCTTGATGTCTCTGA
CCAGACACCCATCAACAGTATTATTTTCTCCCATGAAGACGGTACGCGACTGGGCGTGGAGCATCTGGTC
GCATTGGGTCACCAGCAAATCGCGCTGTTAGCGGGCCCATTAAGTTCTGTCTCGGCGCGTCTGCGTCTGG
CTGGCTGGCATAAATATCTCACTCGCAATCAAATTCAGCCGATAGCGGAACGGGAAGGCGACTGGAGTGC
CATGTCCGGTTTTCAACAAACCATGCAAATGCTGAATGAGGGCATCGTTCCCACTGCGATGCTGGTTGCC
AACGATCAGATGGCGCTGGGCGCAATGCGCGCCATTACCGAGTCCGGGCTGCGCGTTGGTGCGGATATCT
CGGTAGTGGGATACGACGATACCGAAGACAGCTCATGTTATATCCCGCCGTTAACCACCATCAAACAGGA
TTTTCGCCTGCTGGGGCAAACCAGCGTGGACCGCTTGCTGCAACTCTCTCAGGGCCAGGCGGTGAAGGGC
AATCAGCTGTTGCCCGTCTCACTGGTGAAAAGAAAAACCACCCTGGCGCCCAATACGCAAACCGCCTCTC
CCCGCGCGTTGGCCGATTCATTAATGCAGCTGGCACGACAGGTTTCCCGAAGCAGCCTGAGGCCTCCTAA
GAAGAAGAGGAAGGTTGGCGCGCCCACAAGTTTGTACAAAAAAGCAGGCTCCACC
[3558 nt withheld, positions 2856-6413]
TAAATAGTGACTGGATATGTTGTGTTTTACAGTATTATGTAGTCTGTTTTTTATGCAAAATCTAATTTAA
TATATTGATATTTATATCATTTTACGTTTCTCGTTCAGCTTTCTTGTACAAAGTGGTGTGACTCGAGTCT
AGAGGGCCCGTTTAAACCCGCTGATCAGCCTCGACTGTGCCTTCTAGTTGCCAGCCATCTGTTGTTTGCC
CCTCCCCCGTGCCTTCCTTGACCCTGGAAGGTGCCACTCCCACTGTCCTTTCCTAATAAAATGAGGAAAT
TGCATCGCATTGTCTGAGTAGGTGTCATTCTATTCTGGGGGGTGGGGTGGGGCAGGACAGCAAGGGGGAG
GATTGGGAAGACAATAGCAGGCATGCTGGGGATGCGGTGGGCTCTATGGCTTCTGAGGCGGAAAGAACCA
GCTGGGGCTCTAGGGGGTATCCCC
[124 nt withheld, positions 6858-6981]
C
[91 nt withheld, positions 6983-7073]
AGGGTGATGGTTCACGTACCTAGAAGTTCCTATTCCGAAGTTCCTATTCTCTAGAAAGTATAGGAACTTC
CTTGGCCAAAAAGCCTGAACTCACCGCGACGTCTGTCGAGAAGTTTCTGATCGAAAAGTTCGACAGCGTC
TCCGACCTGATGCAGCTCTCGGAGGGCGAAGAATCTCGTGCTTTCAGCTTCGATGTAGGAGGGCGTGGAT
ATGTCCTGCGGGTAAATAGCTGCGCCGATGGTTTCTACAAAGATCGTTATGTTTATCGGCACTTTGCATC
GGCCGCGCTCCCGATTCCGGAAGTGCTTGACATTGGGGATTTCAGCGAGAGCCTGACCTATTGCATCTCC
CGCCGTGCACAGGGTGTCACGTTGCAAGACCTGCCTGAAACCGAACTGCCCGCTGTTCTGCAGCCGGTCG
CGGAGGCCATGGATGCGATCGCTGCGGCCGATCTTAGCCAGACGAGCGGGTTCGGCCCATTCGGACCGCA
AGGAATCGGTCAATACACTACATGGCGTGATTTCATATGCGCGATTGCTGATCCCCATGTGTATCACTGG
CAAACTGTGATGGACGACACCGTCAGTGCGTCCGTCGCGCAGGCTCTCGATGAGCTGATGCTTTGGGCCG
AGGACTGCCCCGAAGTCCGGCACCTCGTGCACGCGGATTTCGGCTCCAACAATGTCCTGACGGACAATGG
CCGCATAACAGCGGTCATTGACTGGAGCGAGGCGATGTTCGGGGATTCCCAATACGAGGTCGCCAACATC
TTCTTCTGGAGGCCGTGGTTGGCTTGTATGGAGCAGCAGACGCGCTACTTCGAGCGGAGGCATCCGGAGC
TTGCAGGATCGCCGCGGCTCCGGGCGTATATGCTCCGCATTGGTCTTGACCAACTCTATCAGAGCTTGGT
TGACGGCAATTTCGATGATGCAGCTTGGGCGCAGGGTCGATGCGACGCAATCGTCCGATCCGGAGCCGGG
ACTGTCGGGCGTACACAAATCGCCCGCAGAAGCGCGGCCGTCTGGACCGATGGCTGTGTAGAAGTACTCG
CCGATAGTGGAAACCGACGCCCCAGCACTCGTCCGAGGGCAAAGGAATAGCACGTACTACGAGATTTCGA
TTCCACCGCCGCCTTCTATGAAAGGTTGGGCTTCGGAATCGTTTTCCGGGACGCCGGCTGGATGATCCTC
CAGCGCGGGGATCTCATGCTGGAGTTCTTCGCCCACCCCAACTTGTTTATTGCAGCTTATAATGGTTACA
AATAAAGCAATAGCATCACAAATTTCACAAATAAAGCATTTTTTTCACTGCATTCTAGTTGTGGTTTGTC
CAAACTCATCAATGTATCTTATCATGTCTGTATACCGTCGACCTCTAGCTAGAGCTTGGCGTAATCATGG
TCATAGCTGTTTCCTGTGTGAAATTGTTATCCGCTCACAATTCCACACAACATACGAGCCGGAAGCATAA
AGTGTAAAGCCTGGGGTGCCTAATGAGTGAGCTAACTCACATTAATTGCGTTGCGCTCACTGCCCGCTTT
CCAGTCGGGAAACCTGTCGTGCCAGCTGCATTAATGAATCGGCCAACGCGCGGGGAGAGGCGGTTTGCGT
ATTGGGCGCTCTTCCGCTTCCTCGCTCACTGACTCGCTGCGCTCGGTCGTTCGGCTGCGGCGAGCGGTAT
CAGCTCACTCAAAGGCGGTAATACGGTTATCCACAGAATCAGGGGATAACGCAGGAAAGAACATGTGAGC
AAAAGGCCAGCAAAAGGCCAGGAACCGTAAAAAGGCCGCGTTGCTGGCGTTTTTCCATAGGCTCCGCCCC
CCTGACGAGCATCACAAAAATCGACGCTCAAGTCAGAGGTGGCGAAACCCGACAGGACTATAAAGATACC
AGGCGTTTCCCCCTGGAAGCTCCCTCGTGCGCTCTCCTGTTCCGACCCTGCCGCTTACCGGATACCTGTC
CGCCTTTCTCCCTTCGGGAAGCGTGGCGCTTTCTCATAGCTCACGCTGTAGGTATCTCAGTTCGGTGTAG
GTCGTTCGCTCCAAGCTGGGCTGTGTGCACGAACCCCCCGTTCAGCCCGACCGCTGCGCCTTATCCGGTA
ACTATCGTCTTGAGTCCAACCCGGTAAGACACGACTTATCGCCACTGGCAGCAGCCACTGGTAACAGGAT
TAGCAGAGCGAGGTATGTAGGCGGTGCTACAGAGTTCTTGAAGTGGTGGCCTAACTACGGCTACACTAGA
AGAACAGTATTTGGTATCTGCGCTCTGCTGAAGCCAGTTACCTTCGGAAAAAGAGTTGGTAGCTCTTGAT
CCGGCAAACAAACCACCGCTGGTAGCGGTGGTTTTTTTGTTTGCAAGCAGCAGATTACGCGCAGAAAAAA
AGGATCTCAAGAAGATCCTTTGATCTTTTCTACGGGGTCTGACGCTCAGTGGAACGAAAACTCACGTTAA
GGGATTTTGGTCATGAGATTATCAAAAAGGATCTTCACCTAGATCCTTTTAAATTAAAAATGAAGTTTTA
AATCAATCTAAAGTATATATGAGTAAACTTGGTCTGACAGTTACCAATGCTTAATCAGTGAGGCACCTAT
CTCAGCGATCTGTCTATTTCGTTCATCCATAGTTGCCTGACTCCCCGTCGTGTAGATAACTACGATACGG
GAGGGCTTACCATCTGGCCCCAGTGCTGCAATGATACCGCGAGACCCACGCTCACCGGCTCCAGATTTAT
CAGCAATAAACCAGCCAGCCGGAAGGGCCGAGCGCAGAAGTGGTCCTGCAACTTTATCCGCCTCCATCCA
GTCTATTAATTGTTGCCGGGAAGCTAGAGTAAGTAGTTCGCCAGTTAATAGTTTGCGCAACGTTGTTGCC
ATTGCTACAGGCATCGTGGTGTCACGCTCGTCGTTTGGTATGGCTTCATTCAGCTCCGGTTCCCAACGAT
CAAGGCGAGTTACATGATCCCCCATGTTGTGCAAAAAAGCGGTTAGCTCCTTCGGTCCTCCGATCGTTGT
CAGAAGTAAGTTGGCCGCAGTGTTATCACTCATGGTTATGGCAGCACTGCATAATTCTCTTACTGTCATG
CCATCCGTAAGATGCTTTTCTGTGACTGGTGAGTACTCAACCAAGTCATTCTGAGAATAGTGTATGCGGC
GACCGAGTTGCTCTTGCCCGGCGTCAATACGGGATAATACCGCGCCACATAGCAGAACTTTAAAAGTGCT
CATCATTGGAAAACGTTCTTCGGGGCGAAAACTCTCAAGGATCTTACCGCTGTTGAGATCCAGTTCGATG
TAACCCACTCGTGCACCCAACTGATCTTCAGCATCTTTTACTTTCACCAGCGTTTCTGGGTGAGCAAAAA
CAGGAAGGCAAAATGCCGCAAAAAAGGGAATAAGGGCGACACGGAAATGTTGAATACTCATACTCTTCCT
TTTTCAATATTATTGAAGCATTTATCAGGGTTATTGTCTCATGAGCGGATACATATTTGAATGTATTTAG
AAAAATAAACAAATAGGGGTTCCGCGCACATTTCCCCGAAAAGTGCCACCTGACGTC
Features (pLannotate 1.2.2; 27 found; start..end, strand, type, name):
     28..80      -  misc_feature   bom (fragment): basis of mobility region from pBR322
    235..614     +  enhancer       CMV enhancer: human cytomegalovirus immediate early enhancer
    615..818     +  promoter       CMV promoter: human cytomegalovirus (CMV) immediate early promoter
    820..839     +  promoter       PLtetO-1 promoter (fragment): modified phage lambda PL promoter with tet operator sites (Lutz and Bujard, 1997)
    841..860     +  promoter       PLtetO-1 promoter (fragment): modified phage lambda PL promoter with tet operator sites (Lutz and Bujard, 1997)
    868..901     +  promoter       TRE3GV promoter (fragment): 3rd-generation Tet-responsive promoter that can be activated by binding of Tet-On® 3G, optimized for retroviral and lentiviral vectors
    984..1691    +  CDS            mCherry: mCherry is a basic (constitutively fluorescent) red fluorescent protein published in 2004, derived from Discosoma sp.. It is reported to be a very rapidly-maturing monomer with low acid sensitivity.
   1692..1710    +  misc_feature   MCS (fragment): multiple cloning site
   1716..2780    +  CDS            lacI: lac repressor; lacI; The lac repressor binds to the lac operator to inhibit transcription in E. coli. This inhibition can be relieved by adding lactose or isopropyl-β-D-thiogalactopyranoside (IPTG).
   2826..2850    +  protein_bind   attB1: mutant version of attB; recombination site for the Gateway® BP reaction BP Clonase™
   2856..6413    +  CDS            PALB2 (sequence withheld): PALB2_HUMAN - Also known as FANCN. Experimental evidence at protein level: Swiss-Prot protein existence level 1. Plays a critical role in homologous recombination repair (HRR) through its ability to recruit BRCA2 and RAD51 to DNA breaks (PubMed:16793542, PubMed:19423707, PubMed:19369211, PubMed:22941656, PubMed:24141787, PubMed:28319063). Strongly stimulates the DNA strand- invasion activity of RAD51, stabilizes the nucleoprotein filament against a disruptive BRC3-BRC4 polypeptide and helps RAD51 to overcome the suppressive effect of replication protein A (RPA) (PubMed:20871615). Functionally
   6417..6537    -  protein_bind   attR3: mutant version of attR; recombination site for the Gateway® LR reaction LR Clonase™
   6519..6539    -  protein_bind   attB2: mutant version of attB; core recombination site for the Gateway® BP reaction BP Clonase™
   6588..6812    +  polyA_signal   bGH poly(A) signal: bovine growth hormone polyadenylation signal
   6816..6837    +  promoter       SV40 promoter (fragment): SV40 enhancer and early promoter
   6858..7091    +  rep_origin     f1 ori (fragment) (sequence partly withheld): f1 bacteriophage origin of replication; arrow indicates direction of (+) strand synthesis
   7096..7143    +  protein_bind   FRT: FLP-mediated recombination occurs in the 8-bp core sequence TCTAGAAA (Turan and Bode, 2011). FLP recombinase from the Saccharomyces cerevisiae 2μ plasmid
   7151..8173    +  CDS            HygR: aminoglycoside phosphotransferase from E. coli; aph(4)-Ia; confers resistance to hygromycin
   8183..8308    +  CDS            ble (fragment): BLE_KLEPN - Experimental evidence at protein level: Swiss-Prot protein existence level 1. Binding protein with a strong affinity to the bleomycin family of antibiotics. Binds to CL990; an antimitotic-antibiotic compound. From Klebsiella pneumoniae.
   8303..8424    +  polyA_signal   SV40 poly(A) signal: SV40 polyadenylation signal
   8497..8513    -  protein_bind   lac operator: The lac repressor binds to the lac operator to inhibit transcription in E. coli. This inhibition can be relieved by adding lactose or isopropyl-β-D-thiogalactopyranoside (IPTG). lac repressor encoded by lacI
   8521..8551    -  promoter       lac promoter: promoter for the E. coli lac operon
   8566..8587    -  protein_bind   CAP binding site: CAP binding activates transcription in the presence of cAMP. E. coli catabolite activator protein
   8600..8692    -  CDS            lacI (fragment): lac repressor; lacI; The lac repressor binds to the lac operator to inhibit transcription in E. coli. This inhibition can be relieved by adding lactose or isopropyl-β-D-thiogalactopyranoside (IPTG).
   8875..9463    -  rep_origin     ori: high-copy-number ColE1/pMB1/pBR322/pUC origin of replication
   9634..10494   -  CDS            AmpR: β-lactamase; bla; confers resistance to ampicillin, carbenicillin, and related antibiotics
  10495..10599   -  promoter       AmpR promoter: bla
