[The description below was written by a language model from this plasmid's Addgene catalogue record and pLannotate feature annotations shown in this document.]
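Description:
pDEST-mCherry-LacR-PALB2 is a 10.6 kb mammalian expression plasmid produced by Gateway recombination of human PALB2 into the pDEST-mCherry-LacR destination backbone. It is maintained in E. coli through a high-copy ColE1/pUC-type origin and selected with ampicillin via the bla gene and its own promoter. A partial f1 origin is also annotated.

The expression cassette is driven by the CMV/TO promoter, that is, the human cytomegalovirus immediate-early enhancer and promoter followed by tandem tet operator sequences. The feature table picks these operators up as short Tet-related promoter fragments. This arrangement allows tetracycline- or doxycycline-regulated expression in cells that supply the Tet repressor, and constitutive expression otherwise. Downstream lies a single fusion reading frame: mCherry, a short linker derived from a multiple cloning site, the lac repressor (lacI) coding sequence, an attB1 Gateway scar, and full-length PALB2. It is closed by attB2-type recombination sequence and the bovine growth hormone polyadenylation signal.

After the cassette, an FRT site sits directly upstream of a hygromycin resistance gene with no evident promoter of its own, followed by an SV40 polyadenylation signal. This layout is typical of Flp-mediated integration vectors, where hygromycin resistance is activated only after recombination into a genomic FRT landing site, although the record does not state that this use was intended.

The LacR moiety binds lac operator sequences, so the fusion can tether red-fluorescent PALB2 to an integrated lacO array in mammalian cells. The resulting visible nuclear focus can be scored for co-recruitment of partner proteins. That would fit the associated study of how homologous recombination is suppressed in G1 cells, but the record itself gives the purpose only as mammalian expression of the fusion.
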