Addgene plasmid #71112: pDEST-mCherry-LacR-PALB2
Purpose: mammalian expession of mCherry-LacR-PALB2
Depositing lab: Daniel Durocher. Publication: A mechanism for the suppression of homologous recombination in G1 cells. Orthwein A, Noordermeer SM, Wilson MD, Landry S, Enchev RI, Sherker A, Munro M, Pinder J, Salsman J, Dellaire G, Xia B, Peter M, Durocher D. Nature. 2015 Dec 9. doi: 10.1038/nature16142. PubMed 26649820.
Backbone
  Vector backbone: pDEST-mCherry-LacR
  Vector type: Mammalian Expression
Growth in bacteria
  Bacterial resistance: Ampicillin, 100 μg/mL
  Growth temperature: 37°C
  Growth strain: DH5alpha
  Copy number: High Copy
Gene/Insert
  Gene/Insert name: PALB2
  Species: H. sapiens (human)
  Entrez Gene: PALB2 (a.k.a. BROVCA5, FANCN, PNCA3)
  Promoter: CMV/TO
  Tag / fusion protein: mCherry (N terminal on insert)
  Cloning method: Gateway Cloning
  Sequencing primers: 5′ mCherry-F
Terms and licenses: Academic/Nonprofit Terms; Industry Terms: Not Available to Industry
How to cite: pDEST-mCherry-LacR-PALB2 was a gift from Daniel Durocher (Addgene plasmid # 71112 ; http://n2t.net/addgene:71112 ; RRID:Addgene_71112)
