>Addgene plasmid #71112 | pDEST-mCherry-LacR-PALB2 | addgene partial sequence | sequence record 128855 | CMV-F 5'-CGCAAATGGGCGGTAGGCGTG-3'
CTATCAGTGATAGAGATCTCCCTATCAGTGATAGAGATCGTCGACGAGCTCGTTTAGTGAACCGTCAGAT
CGCCTGGAGACGCCATCCACGCTGTTTTGACCTCCATAGAAGACACCGGGACCGATCCAGCCTCCGGACT
CTAGCGTTTAAACTTAAGCTTATGGTGAGCAAGGGCGAGGAGGATAACATGGCCATCATCAAGGAGTTCA
TGCGCTTCAAGGTGCACATGGAGGGCTCCGTGAACGGCCACGAGTTCGAGATCGAGGGCGAGGGCGAGGG
CCGCCCCTACGAGGGCACCCAGACCGCCAAGCTGAAGGTGACCAAGGGTGGCCCCCTGCCCTTCGCCTGG
GACATCCTGTCCCCTCAGTTCATGTACGGCTCCAAGGCCTACGTGAAGCACCCCGCCGACATCCCCGACT
ACTTGAAGCTGTCCTTCCCCGAGGGCTTCAAGTGGGAGCGCGTGATGAACTTCGAGGACGGCGGCGTGGT
GACCGTGACCCAGGACTCCTCCCTGCAGGACGGCGAGTTCATCTACAAGGTGAAGCTGCGCGGCACCAAC
TTCCCCTCCGACGGCCCCGTAATGCAGAAGAAGACCATGGGCTGGGAGGCCTCCTCCGAGCGGATGTACC
CCGAGGACGGCGCCCTGAAGGGCGAGATCAAGCAGAGGCTGAAGCTGAAGGACGGCGGCCACTACGACGC
TGAGGTCAAGACCACCTACAAGGCCAAGAAGCCCGTGCAGCTGCCCGGCGCCTACAACGTCAACATCAAG
TTGGACATCACCTCCCACAACGAGGACTACACCATCGTGGAACAGTACGAACGCGCCGAGGGCCGCCACT
CCACCGGCG
