>Addgene plasmid #71112 | pDEST-mCherry-LacR-PALB2 | addgene partial sequence | sequence record 129571 | SV40pA-R 5'-GAAATTTGTGATGCTATTGC-3'
TTGGGGTGGGCGAAGAACTCCAGCATGAGATCCCCGCGCTGGAGGATCATCCAGCCGGCGTCCCGGAAAA
CGATTCCGAAGCCCAACCTTTCATAGAAGGCGGCGGTGGAATCGAAATCTCGTAGTACGTGCTATTCCTT
TGCCCTCGGACGAGTGCTGGGGCGTCGGTTTCCACTATCGGCGAGTACTTCTACACAGCCATCGGTCCAG
ACGGCCGCGCTTCTGCGGGCGATTTGTGTACGCCCGACAGTCCCGGCTCCGGATCGGACGATTGCGTCGC
ATCGACCCTGCGCCCAAGCTGCATCATCGAAATTGCCGTCAACCAAGCTCTGATAGAGTTGGTCAAGACC
AATGCGGAGCATATACGCCCGGAGCCGCGGCGATCCTGCAAGCTCCGGATGCCTCCGCTCGAAGTAGCGC
GTCTGCTGCTCCATACAAGCCAACCACGGCCTCCAGAAGAAGATGTTGGCGACCTCGTATTGGGAATCCC
CGAACATCGCCTCGCTCCAGTCAATGACCGCTGTTATGCGGCCATTGTCCGTCAGGACATTGTTGGAGCC
GAAATCCGCGTGCACGAGGTGCCGGACTTCGGGGCAGTCCTCGGCCCAAAGCATCAGCTCATCGAGAGCC
TGCGCGACGGACGCACTGACGGTGTCGTCCATCACAGTTTGCCAGTGATACACATGGGGATCAGCAATCG
CGCATATGAAATCACGCCATGTAGTGTATTGACCGATTCCTTGCGGTCCGAATGGGCCGAACCCGCTCGT
CTGGCTAAGATCGGCCGCAGCGATCGCATCCATGGCCTCCGCGACCGGCTGCAGAACAGCG
