>Addgene plasmid #71112 | pDEST-mCherry-LacR-PALB2 | addgene partial sequence | sequence record 131617 | mCherry-F 5'-ccccgtaatgcagaagaaga-3'
CCGAGGACGGCGCCCTGAAGGGCGAGATCAAGCAGAGGCTGAAGCTGAAGGACGGCGGCCACTACGACGC
TGAGGTCAAGACCACCTACAAGGCCAAGAAGCCCGTGCAGCTGCCCGGCGCCTACAACGTCAACATCAAG
TTGGACATCACCTCCCACAACGAGGACTACACCATCGTGGAACAGTACGAACGCGCCGAGGGCCGCCACT
CCACCGGCGGCATGGACGAGCTGTACAAGTCCGGACTCAGATCTCGAGGGATGGTGAAACCAGTAACGTT
ATACGATGTCGCAGAGTATGCCGGTGTCTCTTATCAGACCGTTTCCCGCGTGGTGAACCAGGCCAGCCAC
GTTTCTGCGAAAACGCGGGAAAAAGTGGAAGCGGCGATGGCGGAGCTGAATTACATTCCCAACCGCGTGG
CACAACAACTGGCGGGCAAACAGTCGTTGCTGATTGGCGTTGCCACCTCCAGTCTGGCCCTGCACGCGCC
GTCGCAAATTGTCGCGGCGATTAAATCTCGCGCCGATCAACTGGGTGCCAGCGTGGTGGTGTCGATGGTA
GAACGAAGCGGCGTCGAAGCCTGTAAAGCGGCGGTGCACAATCTTCTCGCGCAACGCGTCAGTGGGCTGA
TCATTAACTATCCGCTGGATGACCAGGATGCCATTGCTGTGGAAGCTGCCTGCACTAATGTTCCGGCGTT
ATTTCTTGATGTCTCTGACCAGACACCCATCAACAGTATTATTTTCTCCCATGAAGACGGTACGCGACTG
GGCGTGGAGCATCTGGTCGCATTGG
